>Addgene plasmid #36971 | NC16 pCDNA3.1 FLAG NRF2 | addgene full sequence | sequence record 236007 | Addgene NGS Result
GACATTGATTATTGACTAGTTATTAATAGTAATCAATTACGGGGTCATTAGTTCATAGCCCATATATGGA
GTTCCGCGTTACATAACTTACGGTAAATGGCCCGCCTGGCTGACCGCCCAACGACCCCCGCCCATTGACG
TCAATAATGACGTATGTTCCCATAGTAACGCCAATAGGGACTTTCCATTGACGTCAATGGGTGGAGTATT
TACGGTAAACTGCCCACTTGGCAGTACATCAAGTGTATCATATGCCAAGTACGCCCCCTATTGACGTCAA
TGACGGTAAATGGCCCGCCTGGCATTATGCCCAGTACATGACCTTATGGGACTTTCCTACTTGGCAGTAC
ATCTACGTATTAGTCATCGCTATTACCATGGTGATGCGGTTTTGGCAGTACATCAATGGGCGTGGATAGC
GGTTTGACTCACGGGGATTTCCAAGTCTCCACCCCATTGACGTCAATGGGAGTTTGTTTTGGCACCAAAA
TCAACGGGACTTTCCAAAATGTCGTAACAACTCCGCCCCATTGACGCAAATGGGCGGTAGGCGTGTACGG
TGGGAGGTCTATATAAGCAGAGCTCTCTGGCTAACTAGAGAACCCACTGCTTACTGGCTTATCGAAATTA
ATACGACTCACTATAGGGAGACCCAAGCTGGCTAGCGTTTAAACTTAAGCTTGGTACCGAGCTCGGATCC
GCCACCATGGACTACAAGGACGACGACGACAAGGGCGGCGCGCCTATGATGGACTTGGAGCTGCCGCCGC
CGGGACTCCCGTCCCAGCAGGACATGGATTTGATTGACATACTTTGGAGGCAAGATATAGATCTTGGAGT
AAGTCGAGAAGTATTTGACTTCAGTCAGCGACGGAAAGAGTATGAGCTGGAAAAACAGAAAAAACTTGAA
AAGGAAAGACAAGAACAACTCCAAAAGGAGCAAGAGAAAGCCTTTTTCGCTCAGTTACAACTAGATGAAG
AGACAGGTGAATTTCTCCCAATTCAGCCAGCCCAGCACATCCAGTCAGAAACCAGTGGATCTGCCAACTA
CTCCCAGGTTGCCCACATTCCCAAATCAGATGCTTTGTACTTTGATGACTGCATGCAGCTTTTGGCGCAG
ACATTCCCGTTTGTAGATGACAATGAGGTTTCTTCGGCTACGTTTCAGTCACTTGTTCCTGATATTCCCG
GTCACATCGAGAGCCCAGTCTTCATTGCTACTAATCAGGCTCAGTCACCTGAAACTTCTGTTGCTCAGGT
AGCCCCTGTTGATTTAGACGGTATGCAACAGGACATTGAGCAAGTTTGGGAGGAGCTATTATCCATTCCT
GAGTTACAGTGTCTTAATATTGAAAATGACAAGCTGGTTGAGACTACCATGGTTCCAAGTCCAGAAGCCA
AACTGACAGAAGTTGACAATTATCATTTTTACTCATCTATACCCTCAATGGAAAAAGAAGTAGGTAACTG
TAGTCCACATTTTCTTAATGCTTTTGAGGATTCCTTCAGCAGCATCCTCTCCACAGAAGACCCCAACCAG
TTGACAGTGAACTCATTAAATTCAGATGCCACAGTCAACACAGATTTTGGTGATGAATTTTATTCTGCTT
TCATAGCTGAGCCCAGTATCAGCAACAGCATGCCCTCACCTGCTACTTTAAGCCATTCACTCTCTGAACT
TCTAAATGGGCCCATTGATGTTTCTGATCTATCACTTTGCAAAGCTTTCAACCAAAACCACCCTGAAAGC
ACAGCAGAATTCAATGATTCTGACTCCGGCATTTCACTAAACACAAGTCCCAGTGTGGCATCACCAGAAC
ACTCAGTGGAATCTTCCAGCTATGGAGACACACTACTTGGCCTCAGTGATTCTGAAGTGGAAGAGCTAGA
TAGTGCCCCTGGAAGTGTCAAACAGAATGGTCCTAAAACACCAGTACATTCTTCTGGGGATATGGTACAA
CCCTTGTCACCATCTCAGGGGCAGAGCACTCACGTGCATGATGCCCAATGTGAGAACACACCAGAGAAAG
AATTGCCTGTAAGTCCTGGTCATCGGAAAACCCCATTCACAAAAGACAAACATTCAAGCCGCTTGGAGGC
TCATCTCACAAGAGATGAACTTAGGGCAAAAGCTCTCCATATCCCATTCCCTGTAGAAAAAATCATTAAC
CTCCCTGTTGTTGACTTCAACGAAATGATGTCCAAAGAGCAGTTCAATGAAGCTCAACTTGCATTAATTC
GGGATATACGTAGGAGGGGTAAGAATAAAGTGGCTGCTCAGAATTGCAGAAAAAGAAAACTGGAAAATAT
AGTAGAACTAGAGCAAGATTTAGATCATTTGAAAGATGAAAAAGAAAAATTGCTCAAAGAAAAAGGAGAA
AATGACAAAAGCCTTCACCTACTGAAAAAACAACTCAGCACCTTATATCTCGAAGTTTTCAGCATGCTAC
GTGATGAAGATGGAAAACCTTATTCTCCTAGTGAATACTCCCTGCAGCAAACAAGAGATGGCAATGTTTT
CCTTGTTCCCAAAAGTAAGAAGCCAGATGTTAAGAAAAACTAGGCGGCCGCTCGAGTCTAGAGGGCCCGT
TTAAACCCGCTGATCAGCCTCGACTGTGCCTTCTAGTTGCCAGCCATCTGTTGTTTGCCCCTCCCCCGTG
CCTTCCTTGACCCTGGAAGGTGCCACTCCCACTGTCCTTTCCTAATAAAATGAGGAAATTGCATCGCATT
GTCTGAGTAGGTGTCATTCTATTCTGGGGGGTGGGGTGGGGCAGGACAGCAAGGGGGAGGATTGGGAAGA
CAATAGCAGGCATGCTGGGGATGCGGTGGGCTCTATGGCTTCTGAGGCGGAAAGAACCAGCTGGGGCTCT
AGGGGGTATCCCC
[124 nt withheld, positions 2884-3007]
C
[91 nt withheld, positions 3009-3099]
A
[49 nt withheld, positions 3101-3149]
CCTTTGACGTTGGAGTCCACGTTCTTT
[37 nt withheld, positions 3177-3213]
ACCCTATCTCGGTCTATTCTTTTGATTTATAAGGGATTTTGCCGATTTCGGCCTATTGGTTAAAAAATGA
GCTGATTTAACAAAAATTTAACGCGAATTAATTCTGTGGAATGTGTGTCAGTTAGGGTGTGGAAAGTCCC
CAGGCTCCCCAGCAGGCAGAAGTATGCAAAGCATGCATCTCAATTAGTCAGCAACCAGGTGTGGAAAGTC
CCCAGGCTCCCCAGCAGGCAGAAGTATGCAAAGCATGCATCTCAATTAGTCAGCAACCATAGTCCCGCCC
CTAACTCCGCCCATCCCGCCCCTAACTCCGCCCAGTTCCGCCCATTCTCCGCCCCATGGCTGACTAATTT
TTTTTATTTATGCAGAGGCCGAGGCCGCCTCTGCCTCTGAGCTATTCCAGAAGTAGTGAGGAGGCTTTTT
TGGAGGCCTAGGCTTTTGCAAAAAGCTCCCGGGAGCTTGTATATCCATTTTCGGATCTGATCAGCACGTG
TTGACAATTAATCATCGGCATAGTATATCGGCATAGTATAATACGACAAGGTGAGGAACTAAACCATGGC
CAAGTTGACCAGTGCCGTTCCGGTGCTCACCGCGCGCGACGTCGCCGGAGCGGTCGAGTTCTGGACCGAC
CGGCTCGGGTTCTCCCGGGACTTCGTGGAGGACGACTTCGCCGGTGTGGTCCGGGACGACGTGACCCTGT
TCATCAGCGCGGTCCAGGACCAGGTGGTGCCGGACAACACCCTGGCCTGGGTGTGGGTGCGCGGCCTGGA
CGAGCTGTACGCCGAGTGGTCGGAGGTCGTGTCCACGAACTTCCGGGACGCCTCCGGGCCGGCCATGACC
GAGATCGGCGAGCAGCCGTGGGGGCGGGAGTTCGCCCTGCGCGACCCGGCCGGCAACTGCGTGCACTTCG
TGGCCGAGGAGCAGGACTGACACGTGCTACGAGATTTCGATTCCACCGCCGCCTTCTATGAAAGGTTGGG
CTTCGGAATCGTTTTCCGGGACGCCGGCTGGATGATCCTCCAGCGCGGGGATCTCATGCTGGAGTTCTTC
GCCCACCCCAACTTGTTTATTGCAGCTTATAATGGTTACAAATAAAGCAATAGCATCACAAATTTCACAA
ATAAAGCATTTTTTTCACTGCATTCTAGTTGTGGTTTGTCCAAACTCATCAATGTATCTTATCATGTCTG
TATACCGTCGACCTCTAGCTAGAGCTTGGCGTAATCATGGTCATAGCTGTTTCCTGTGTGAAATTGTTAT
CCGCTCACAATTCCACACAACATACGAGCCGGAAGCATAAAGTGTAAAGCCTGGGGTGCCTAATGAGTGA
GCTAACTCACATTAATTGCGTTGCGCTCACTGCCCGCTTTCCAGTCGGGAAACCTGTCGTGCCAGCTGCA
TTAATGAATCGGCCAACGCGCGGGGAGAGGCGGTTTGCGTATTGGGCGCTCTTCCGCTTCCTCGCTCACT
GACTCGCTGCGCTCGGTCGTTCGGCTGCGGCGAGCGGTATCAGCTCACTCAAAGGCGGTAATACGGTTAT
CCACAGAATCAGGGGATAACGCAGGAAAGAACATGTGAGCAAAAGGCCAGCAAAAGGCCAGGAACCGTAA
AAAGGCCGCGTTGCTGGCGTTTTTCCATAGGCTCCGCCCCCCTGACGAGCATCACAAAAATCGACGCTCA
AGTCAGAGGTGGCGAAACCCGACAGGACTATAAAGATACCAGGCGTTTCCCCCTGGAAGCTCCCTCGTGC
GCTCTCCTGTTCCGACCCTGCCGCTTACCGGATACCTGTCCGCCTTTCTCCCTTCGGGAAGCGTGGCGCT
TTCTCATAGCTCACGCTGTAGGTATCTCAGTTCGGTGTAGGTCGTTCGCTCCAAGCTGGGCTGTGTGCAC
GAACCCCCCGTTCAGCCCGACCGCTGCGCCTTATCCGGTAACTATCGTCTTGAGTCCAACCCGGTAAGAC
ACGACTTATCGCCACTGGCAGCAGCCACTGGTAACAGGATTAGCAGAGCGAGGTATGTAGGCGGTGCTAC
AGAGTTCTTGAAGTGGTGGCCTAACTACGGCTACACTAGAAGAACAGTATTTGGTATCTGCGCTCTGCTG
AAGCCAGTTACCTTCGGAAAAAGAGTTGGTAGCTCTTGATCCGGCAAACAAACCACCGCTGGTAGCGGTG
GTTTTTTTGTTTGCAAGCAGCAGATTACGCGCAGAAAAAAAGGATCTCAAGAAGATCCTTTGATCTTTTC
TACGGGGTCTGACGCTCAGTGGAACGAAAACTCACGTTAAGGGATTTTGGTCATGAGATTATCAAAAAGG
ATCTTCACCTAGATCCTTTTAAATTAAAAATGAAGTTTTAAATCAATCTAAAGTATATATGAGTAAACTT
GGTCTGACAGTTACCAATGCTTAATCAGTGAGGCACCTATCTCAGCGATCTGTCTATTTCGTTCATCCAT
AGTTGCCTGACTCCCCGTCGTGTAGATAACTACGATACGGGAGGGCTTACCATCTGGCCCCAGTGCTGCA
ATGATACCGCGAGACCCACGCTCACCGGCTCCAGATTTATCAGCAATAAACCAGCCAGCCGGAAGGGCCG
AGCGCAGAAGTGGTCCTGCAACTTTATCCGCCTCCATCCAGTCTATTAATTGTTGCCGGGAAGCTAGAGT
AAGTAGTTCGCCAGTTAATAGTTTGCGCAACGTTGTTGCCATTGCTACAGGCATCGTGGTGTCACGCTCG
TCGTTTGGTATGGCTTCATTCAGCTCCGGTTCCCAACGATCAAGGCGAGTTACATGATCCCCCATGTTGT
GCAAAAAAGCGGTTAGCTCCTTCGGTCCTCCGATCGTTGTCAGAAGTAAGTTGGCCGCAGTGTTATCACT
CATGGTTATGGCAGCACTGCATAATTCTCTTACTGTCATGCCATCCGTAAGATGCTTTTCTGTGACTGGT
GAGTACTCAACCAAGTCATTCTGAGAATAGTGTATGCGGCGACCGAGTTGCTCTTGCCCGGCGTCAATAC
GGGATAATACCGCGCCACATAGCAGAACTTTAAAAGTGCTCATCATTGGAAAACGTTCTTCGGGGCGAAA
ACTCTCAAGGATCTTACCGCTGTTGAGATCCAGTTCGATGTAACCCACTCGTGCACCCAACTGATCTTCA
GCATCTTTTACTTTCACCAGCGTTTCTGGGTGAGCAAAAACAGGAAGGCAAAATGCCGCAAAAAAGGGAA
TAAGGGCGACACGGAAATGTTGAATACTCATACTCTTCCTTTTTCAATATTATTGAAGCATTTATCAGGG
TTATTGTCTCATGAGCGGATACATATTTGAATGTATTTAGAAAAATAAACAAATAGGGGTTCCGCGCACA
TTTCCCCGAAAAGTGCCACCTGACGTCGACGGATCGGGAGATCTCCCGATCCCCTATGGTGCACTCTCAG
TACAATCTGCTCTGATGCCGCATAGTTAAGCCAGTATCTGCTCCCTGCTTGTGTGTTGGAGGTCGCTGAG
TAGTGCGCGAGCAAAATTTAAGCTACAACAAGGCAAGGCTTGACCGACAATTGCATGAAGAATCTGCTTA
GGGTTAGGCGTTTTGCGCTGCTTCGCGATGTACGGGCCAGATATACGCGTT
Features (pLannotate 1.2.2; 22 found; start..end, strand, type, name):
      1..380     +  enhancer       CMV enhancer: human cytomegalovirus immediate early enhancer
    381..584     +  promoter       CMV promoter: human cytomegalovirus (CMV) immediate early promoter
    580..613     +  LTR            5' LTR (truncated) (fragment): truncated 5' long terminal repeat (LTR) from HIV-1
    629..647     +  promoter       T7 promoter: promoter for bacteriophage T7 RNA polymerase
    713..733     +  CDS            FLAG (fragment): FLAG® epitope tag, followed by an enterokinase cleavage site
    746..2560    +  CDS            NFE2L2: NF2L2_HUMAN - Also known as NRF2 From Homo sapiens (Human).
   2614..2838    +  polyA_signal   bGH poly(A) signal: bovine growth hormone polyadenylation signal
   2842..2863    +  promoter       SV40 promoter (fragment): SV40 enhancer and early promoter
   2884..3312    +  rep_origin     f1 ori (sequence partly withheld): f1 bacteriophage origin of replication; arrow indicates direction of (+) strand synthesis
   3326..3655    +  promoter       SV40 promoter: SV40 enhancer and early promoter
   3703..3750    +  promoter       EM7 promoter: synthetic bacterial promoter&nbsp
   3769..4143    +  CDS            BleoR: antibiotic-binding protein; Sh ble from Streptoalloteichus hindustanus; confers resistance to bleomycin, phleomycin, and Zeocin™
   4153..4278    +  CDS            ble (fragment): BLE_KLEPN - Experimental evidence at protein level: Swiss-Prot protein existence level 1. Binding protein with a strong affinity to the bleomycin family of antibiotics. Binds to CL990; an antimitotic-antibiotic compound. From Klebsiella pneumoniae.
   4273..4394    +  polyA_signal   SV40 poly(A) signal: SV40 polyadenylation signal
   4467..4483    -  protein_bind   lac operator: The lac repressor binds to the lac operator to inhibit transcription in E. coli. This inhibition can be relieved by adding lactose or isopropyl-β-D-thiogalactopyranoside (IPTG). lac repressor encoded by lacI
   4491..4521    -  promoter       lac promoter: promoter for the E. coli lac operon
   4536..4557    -  protein_bind   CAP binding site: CAP binding activates transcription in the presence of cAMP. E. coli catabolite activator protein
   4570..4662    -  CDS            lacI (fragment): lac repressor; lacI; The lac repressor binds to the lac operator to inhibit transcription in E. coli. This inhibition can be relieved by adding lactose or isopropyl-β-D-thiogalactopyranoside (IPTG).
   4845..5433    -  rep_origin     ori: high-copy-number ColE1/pMB1/pBR322/pUC origin of replication
   5604..6464    -  CDS            AmpR: β-lactamase; bla; confers resistance to ampicillin, carbenicillin, and related antibiotics
   6465..6569    -  promoter       AmpR promoter: bla
   6628..6680    -  misc_feature   bom (fragment): basis of mobility region from pBR322
