[The description below was written by a language model from this plasmid's Addgene catalogue record, the feature table of its GenBank file and pLannotate feature annotations shown in this document.]
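Description:
NC16 pCDNA3.1 FLAG NRF2 is a mammalian expression plasmid built on the Invitrogen pcDNA3.1 backbone, carrying the human NRF2 (NFE2L2) coding sequence with an N-terminal FLAG epitope supplied by the vector. The 1,815 bp insert was cloned between AscI and NotI sites, both of which are retained. Transcription is driven by the human cytomegalovirus immediate early enhancer and promoter and terminated by the bovine growth hormone polyadenylation signal. A T7 promoter lies between the CMV promoter and the FLAG tag, which in principle allows in vitro transcription of the tagged open reading frame. The full-sequence annotation spans 6,834 nt. It also reports a few short fragment matches, including a truncated HIV-1 LTR segment just after the CMV promoter and lac promoter/operator remnants, which appear to be minor backbone-derived sequence rather than functional modules.

In bacteria the plasmid is maintained at high copy through a ColE1/pUC-type origin and selected with ampicillin via the bla gene. An f1 origin is also present. For selection in mammalian cells, a separate cassette places the Sh ble bleomycin-resistance gene under the SV40 early promoter with an SV40 polyadenylation signal, conferring Zeocin resistance. The upstream EM7 bacterial promoter allows the same marker to be expressed in E. coli.

The associated publication concerns regulation of NRF2 protein degradation through competitive binding of WTX to KEAP1. This fits use of the construct for overexpressing epitope-tagged NRF2 in cultured cells for detection, immunoprecipitation or stability studies. The separate 843 bp GenBank record held for this plasmid covers only part of the sequence and carries no feature annotations.
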