Addgene plasmid #36971: NC16 pCDNA3.1 FLAG NRF2
Depositing lab: Randall Moon. Depositing organization: University of Washington. Publication: Wilms tumor gene on X chromosome (WTX) inhibits degradation of NRF2 protein through competitive binding to KEAP1 protein. Camp ND, James RG, Dawson DW, Yan F, Davison JM, Houck SA, Tang X, Zheng N, Major MB, Moon RT. J Biol Chem. 2012 Feb 24;287(9):6539-50. Epub 2012 Jan 3. 10.1074/jbc.M111.316471 PubMed 22215675.
Backbone
  Vector backbone: pcDNA3.1
  Backbone manufacturer: Invitrogen
  Backbone size w/o insert (bp): 5400
  Vector type: Mammalian Expression
  Selectable markers: Zeocin
Growth in bacteria
  Bacterial resistance: Ampicillin, 100 μg/mL
  Growth temperature: 37°C
  Growth strain: DH5alpha
  Copy number: High Copy
Gene/Insert
  Gene/Insert name: NRF2
  Species: H. sapiens (human)
  Insert size (bp): 1815
  Entrez Gene: NFE2L2 (a.k.a. HEBP1, IMDDHH, NRF2, Nrf-2)
  Promoter: CMV
  Tag / fusion protein: Flag (N terminal on backbone)
  Cloning method: Restriction Enzyme; 5′ cloning site AscI (not destroyed); 3′ cloning site NotI (not destroyed)
  Sequencing primers: 5′ CMV-F; 3′ BGH rev
Terms and licenses: Academic/Nonprofit Terms; Industry Terms: Not Available to Industry
How to cite: NC16 pCDNA3.1 FLAG NRF2 was a gift from Randall Moon (Addgene plasmid # 36971 ; http://n2t.net/addgene:36971 ; RRID:Addgene_36971)
