LOCUS       Exported 843 bp ds-DNA linear SYN 30-MAY-2021
DEFINITION  synthetic linear DNA
ACCESSION   .
VERSION     .
KEYWORDS    NC16 pCDNA3.1 FLAG NRF2
SOURCE      synthetic DNA construct
  ORGANISM  synthetic DNA construct
REFERENCE   1 (bases 1 to 843)
  AUTHORS   Camp ND, James RG, Dawson DW, Yan F, Davison JM, Houck SA, Tang X,
            Zheng N, Major MB, Moon RT
  TITLE     Wilms tumor gene on X chromosome (WTX) inhibits degradation of NRF2
            protein through competitive binding to KEAP1 protein.
  JOURNAL   J Biol Chem. 2012 Feb 24;287(9):6539-50. Epub 2012 Jan 3.
  PUBMED    22215675
REFERENCE   2 (bases 1 to 843)
  AUTHORS   .
  TITLE     Direct Submission
  JOURNAL   Exported May 30, 2021 from SnapGene Server 1.1.58
            http://www.snapgene.com
FEATURES             Location/Qualifiers
     source          1..843
                     /organism="synthetic DNA construct"
                     /mol_type="other DNA"
ORIGIN
        1 gactcgagcg gccgcctagt ttttcttaac atctggcttc ttacttttgg gaacaaggaa
       61 aacattgcca tctcttgttt gctgcaggga gtattcacta ggagaataag gttttccatc
      121 ttcatcacgt agcatgctga aaacttcgag atataaggtg ctgagttgtt ttttcagtag
      181 gtgaaggctt ttgtcatttt ctcctttttc tttgagcaat ttttcttttt catctttcaa
      241 atgatctaaa tcttgctcta gttctactat attttccagt tttctttttc tgcaattctg
      301 agcagccact ttattcttac ccctcctacg tatatcccga attaatgcaa gttgagcttc
      361 attgaactgc tctttggaca tcatttcgtt gaagtcaaca acagggaggt taatgatttt
      421 ttctacaggg aatgggatat ggagagcttt tgccctaagt tcatctcttg tgagatgagc
      481 ctccaagcgg cttgaatgtt tgtcttttgt gaatggggtt ttccgatgac caggacttac
      541 aggcaattct ttctctggtg tgttctcaca ttgggcatca tgcacgtgag tgctctgccc
      601 ctgagatggt gacaagggtt gtaccatatc cccagaagaa tgtactggtg ttttaggacc
      661 attctgtttg acacttccag gggcactatc tagctcttcc acttcagaat cactgaggcc
      721 aagtagtgtg tctccatagc tggaagattc cactgagtgt tctggtgatg ccacactggg
      781 acttgtgttt agtgaaatgc cggagtcaga atcattgaat tctgctgtgc tttcagggtg
      841 gtt
//
