>Addgene plasmid #36971 | NC16 pCDNA3.1 FLAG NRF2 | addgene partial sequence | sequence record 138109 | CMV-F 5'-CGCAAATGGGCGGTAGGCGTG-3'
ACTAGAGAACCCACTGCTTACTGGCTTATCGAAATTAATACGACTCACTATAGGGAGACCCAAGCTGGCT
AGCGTTTAAACTTAAGCTTGGTACCGAGCTCGGATCCGCCACCATGGACTACAAGGACGACGACGACAAG
GGCGGCGCGCCTATGATGGACTTGGAGCTGCCGCCGCCGGGACTCCCGTCCCAGCAGGACATGGATTTGA
TTGACATACTTTGGAGGCAAGATATAGATCTTGGAGTAAGTCGAGAAGTATTTGACTTCAGTCAGCGACG
GAAAGAGTATGAGCTGGAAAAACAGAAAAAACTTGAAAAGGAAAGACAAGAACAACTCCAAAAGGAGCAA
GAGAAAGCCTTTTTCGCTCAGTTACAACTAGATGAAGAGACAGGTGAATTTCTCCCAATTCAGCCAGCCC
AGCACATCCAGTCAGAAACCAGTGGATCTGCCAACTACTCCCAGGTTGCCCACATTCCCAAATCAGATGC
TTTGTACTTTGATGACTGCATGCAGCTTTTGGCGCAGACATTCCCGTTTGTAGATGACAATGAGGTTTCT
TCGGCTACGTTTCAGTCACTTGTTCCTGATATTCCCGGTCACATCGAGAGCCCAGTCTTCATTGCTACTA
ATCAGGCTCAGTCACCTGAAACTTCTGTTGCTCAGGTAGCCCCTGTTGATTTAGACGGTATGCAACAGGA
CATTGAGCAAGTTTGGGAGGAGCTATTATCCATTCCTGAGTTACAGTGTCTTAATATTGAAAATGACAAG
CTGGTTGAGACTACCATGG
